>Addgene plasmid #116987 | pFS_0375_pET30-RT-CRISPR_Tolypothrix_campylonemoides_ARRAY_1 | addgene full sequence | sequence record 227010 | Addgene NGS Result
CCAGGTTTCTATCCCACAAATCAGCTTCCTCACAAAGGTTTGAGGTACTTTGGCTGGATAGTTGTTGAGA
GTAATTCGCATTTATTTGGACGAAAATTTGCATCCCACAAAAAAGCGCTGTAGAATTATTTCAGGGTAAG
GCTTCTAGGAGCTGGTCTTTAAACTTCTTCGGAAGTTGAATTAATGGAAACGTCCCGCGGCCGCTATTCT
TTTGATTTATAAGGGATTTTGCCGATTTCGGCCTATTGGTTAAAAAATGAGCTGATTTAACAAAAATTTA
ACGCGAATTTTAACAAAATATTAACGCTTACAATTTAGGTGGCACTTTTCGGGGAAATGTGCGCGGAACC
CCTATTTGTTTATTTTTCTAAATACATTCAAATATGTATCCGCTCATGAATTAATTCTTAGAAAAACTCA
TCGAGCATCAAATGAAACTGCAATTTATTCATATCAGGATTATCAATACCATATTTTTGAAAAAGCCGTT
TCTGTAATGAAGGAGAAAACTCACCGAGGCAGTTCCATAGGATGGCAAGATCCTGGTATCGGTCTGCGAT
TCCGACTCGTCCAACATCAATACAACCTATTAATTTCCCCTCGTCAAAAATAAGGTTATCAAGTGAGAAA
TCACCATGAGTGACGACTGAATCCGGTGAGAATGGCAAAAGTTTATGCATTTCTTTCCAGACTTGTTCAA
CAGGCCAGCCATTACGCTCGTCATCAAAATCACTCGCATCAACCAAACCGTTATTCATTCGTGATTGCGC
CTGAGCGAGACGAAATACGCGATCGCTGTTAAAAGGACAATTACAAACAGGAATCGAATGCAACCGGCGC
AGGAACACTGCCAGCGCATCAACAATATTTTCACCTGAATCAGGATATTCTTCTAATACCTGGAATGCTG
TTTTCCCGGGGATCGCAGTGGTGAGTAACCATGCATCATCAGGAGTACGGATAAAATGCTTGATGGTCGG
AAGAGGCATAAATTCCGTCAGCCAGTTTAGTCTGACCATCTCATCTGTAACATCATTGGCAACGCTACCT
TTGCCATGTTTCAGAAACAACTCTGGCGCATCGGGCTTCCCATACAATCGATAGATTGTCGCACCTGATT
GCCCGACATTATCGCGAGCCCATTTATACCCATATAAATCAGCATCCATGTTGGAATTTAATCGCGGCCT
AGAGCAAGACGTTTCCCGTTGAATATGGCTCATAACACCCCTTGTATTACTGTTTATGTAAGCAGACAGT
TTTATTGTTCATGACCAAAATCCCTTAACGTGAGTTTTCGTTCCACTGAGCGTCAGACCCCGTAGAAAAG
ATCAAAGGATCTTCTTGAGATCCTTTTTTTCTGCGCGTAATCTGCTGCTTGCAAACAAAAAAACCACCGC
TACCAGCGGTGGTTTGTTTGCCGGATCAAGAGCTACCAACTCTTTTTCCGAAGGTAACTGGCTTCAGCAG
AGCGCAGATACCAAATACTGTCCTTCTAGTGTAGCCGTAGTTAGGCCACCACTTCAAGAACTCTGTAGCA
CCGCCTACATACCTCGCTCTGCTAATCCTGTTACCAGTGGCTGCTGCCAGTGGCGATAAGTCGTGTCTTA
CCGGGTTGGACTCAAGACGATAGTTACCGGATAAGGCGCAGCGGTCGGGCTGAACGGGGGGTTCGTGCAC
ACAGCCCAGCTTGGAGCGAACGACCTACACCGAACTGAGATACCTACAGCGTGAGCTATGAGAAAGCGCC
ACGCTTCCCGAAGGGAGAAAGGCGGACAGGTATCCGGTAAGCGGCAGGGTCGGAACAGGAGAGCGCACGA
GGGAGCTTCCAGGGGGAAACGCCTGGTATCTTTATAGTCCTGTCGGGTTTCGCCACCTCTGACTTGAGCG
TCGATTTTTGTGATGCTCGTCAGGGGGGCGGAGCCTATGGAAAAACGCCAGCAACGCGGCCTTTTTACGG
TTCCTGGTCTTTTGCTGGCCTTTTGCTCACATGTTCTTTCCTGCGTTATCCCCTGATTCTGTGGATAACC
GTATTACCGCCTTTGAGTGAGCTGATACCGCTCGCCGCAGCCGAACGACCGAGCGCAGCGAGTCAGTGAG
CGAGGAAGCGGAAGAGCGCCTGATGCGGTATTTTCTCCTTACGCATCTGTGCGGTATTTCACACCGCAAT
GGTGCACTCTCAGTACAATCTGCTCTGATGCCGCATAGTTAAGCCAGTATACACTCCGCTATCGCTACGT
GACTGGGTCATGGCTGCGCCCCGACACCCGCCAACACCCGCTGACGCGCCCTGACGGGCTTGTCTGCTCC
CGGCATCCGCTTACAGACAAGCTGTGACCGTCTCCGGGAGCTGCATGTGTCAGAGGTTTTCACCGTCATC
ACCGAAACGCGCGAGGCAGCTGCGGTAAAGCTCATCAGCGTGGTCGTGAAGCGATTCACAGATGTCTGCC
TGTTCATCCGCGTCCAGCTCGTTGAGTTTCTCCAGAAGCGTTAATGTCTGGCTTCTGATAAAGCGGGCCA
TGTTAAGGGCGGTTTTTTCCTGTTTGGTCACTGATGCCTCCGTGTAAGGGGGATTTCTGTTCATGGGGGT
AATGATACCGATGAAACGAGAGAGGATGCTCACGATACGGGTTACTGATGATGAACATGCCCGGTTACTG
GAACGTTGTGAGGGTAAACAACTGGCGGTATGGATGCGGCGGGACCAGAGAAAAATCACTCAGGGTCAAT
GCCAGCGCTTCGTTAATACAGATGTAGGTGTTCCACAGGGTAGCCAGCAGCATCCTGCGATGCAGATCCG
GAACATAATGGTGCAGGGCGCTGACTTCCGCGTTTCCAGACTTTACGAAACACGGAAACCGAAGATCATT
CATGTTGTTGCTCAGGTCGCAGACGTTTTGCAGCAGCAGTCGCTTCACGTTCGCTCGCGTATCGGTGATT
CATTCTGCTAACCAGTAAGGCAACCCCGCCAGCCTAGCCGGGTCCTCAACGACAGGAGCACGATCATGCG
CACCCGTGGGGCCGCCATGCCGGCGATAATGGCCTGCTTCTCGCCGAAACGTTTGGTGGCGGGACCAGTG
ACGAAGGCTTGAGCGAGGGCGTGCAAGATTCCGAATACCGCAAGCGACAGGCCGATCATCGTCGCGCTCC
AGCGAAAGCGGTCCTCGCCGAAAATGACCCAGAGCGCTGCCGGCACCTGTCCTACGAGTTGCATGATAAA
GAAGATAGTCATAAGTGCGGCGACGATAGTCATGCCCCGCGCCCACCGGAAGGAGCTGACTGGGTTGAAG
GCTCTCAAGGGCATCGGTCGAGATCCCGGTGCCTAATGAGTGAGCTAACTTACATTAATTGCGTTGCGCT
CACTGCCCGCTTTCCAGTCGGGAAACCTGTCGTGCCAGCTGCATTAATGAATCGGCCAACGCGCGGGGAG
AGGCGGTTTGCGTATTGGGCGCCAGGGTGGTTTTTCTTTTCACCAGTGAGACGGGCAACAGCTGATTGCC
CTTCACCGCCTGGCCCTGAGAGAGTTGCAGCAAGCGGTCCACGCTGGTTTGCCCCAGCAGGCGAAAATCC
TGTTTGATGGTGGTTAACGGCGGGATATAACATGAGCTATCTTCGGTATCGTCGTATCCCACTACCGAGA
TGTCCGCACCAACGCGCAGCCCGGACTCGGTAATGGCGCGCATTGCGCCCAGCGCCATCTGATCGTTGGC
AACCAGCATCGCAGTGGGAACGATGCCCTCATTCAGCATTTGCATGGTTTGTTGAAAACCGGACATGGCA
CTCCAGTCGCCTTCCCGTTCCGCTATCGGCTGAATTTGATTGCGAGTGAGATATTTATGCCAGCCAGCCA
GACGCAGACGCGCCGAGACAGAACTTAATGGGCCCGCTAACAGCGCGATTTGCTGGTGACCCAATGCGAC
CAGATGCTCCACGCCCAGTCGCGTACCATCTTCATGGGAGAAAATAATACTGTTGATGGGTGTCTGGTCA
GAGACATCAAGAAATAACGCCGGAACATTAGTGCAGGCAGCTTCCACAGCAATGGCATCCTGGTCATCCA
GCGGATAGTTAATGATCAGCCCACTGACGCGTTGCGCGAGAAGATTGTGCACCGCCGCTTTACAGGCTTC
GACGCCGCTTCGTTCTACCATCGACACCACCACGCTGGCACCCAGTTGATCGGCGCGAGATTTAATCGCC
GCGACAATTTGCGACGGCGCGTGCAGGGCCAGACTGGAGGTGGCAACGCCAATCAGCAACGACTGTTTGC
CCGCCAGTTGTTGTGCCACGCGGTTGGGAATGTAATTCAGCTCCGCCATCGCCGCTTCCACTTTTTCCCG
CGTTTTCGCAGAAACGTGGCTGGCCTGGTTCACCACGCGGGAAACGGTCTGATAAGAGACACCGGCATAC
TCTGCGACATCGTATAACGTTACTGGTTTCACATTCACCACCCTGAATTGACTCTCTTCCGGGCGCTATC
ATGCCATACCGCGAAAGGTTTTGCGCCATTCGATGGTGTCCGGGATCTCGACGCTCTCCCTTATGCGACT
CCTGCATTAGGAAGCAGCCCAGTAGTAGGTTGAGGCCGTTGAGCACCGCCGCCGCAAGGAATGGTGCATG
CAAGGAGATGGCGCCCAACAGTCCCCCGGCCACGGGGCCTGCCACCATACCCACGCCGAAACAAGCGCTC
ATGAGCCCGAAGTGGCGAGCCCGATCTTCCCCATCGGTGATGTCGGCGATATAGGCGCCAGCAACCGCAC
CTGTGGCGCCGGTGATGCCGGCCACGATGCGTCCGGCGTAGAGGATCGAGATCGATCTCGATCCCGCGAA
ATTAATACGACTCACTATAGGGGAATTGTGAGCGGATAACAATTCCCCTCTAGAAATAATTTTGTTTAAC
TTTAAGAAGGAGATATACATATGTTTACTATAGAGCAGATTACTTCGGCTTGGTTACTTGTGAGAGCCGG
CTCAAGAGGAGCCGGGGTCGATGGTATGACTGTCGATCTATTCGCAGCAGGAGTTAACGAGCAACTTAGA
ATATTACTGAGGCAGTTGCAGCAGGAGAGTTATAGAGCCTCTCCTGCTAAGGGATTCTTCGTCGCAAAGA
AGTCGGGTGGAAAGAGGCTGATCGGAATCCCAACTGTTCGAGATAGGATAGTTCAGAGATTACTTTTGGA
AGAATTGTACTTCCCCCTAGAGGACACCTTCCTAGACTGTAGTTATGCTTACAGACCGGGTAGAAACATC
CAACAGGCCGTGCAGCACCTGTACAGCTATTATCAATACCAGCCCAAGTGGATCATTAAGGCTGATATCG
CTGAGTTCTTCGATAATCTATGCTGGGCTCTTTTATTTACAGCCCTGGAAGATCTCCAACTCGAACCTAT
ACTTCTACAGCTGTTAGAGCAACAGTTAAAGTCCGGCATAGTTATTGCAGGCAAGCCAATCTATCCAGGG
AAAGGTGTATTGCAGGGCGGGGTCTTGAGTGGAGCACTGGCTAACTTGTATCTTACGTCATTCGAGCGAA
AGTGCCTATCCTACGGTATCAACCTTGTTAGATATGGTGACGACTTCGCTATAGCTTGCTCGTCCTGGCT
TGAGGCTAACAGGATATTGGATAAGATCACTACATGGTTAGGCGAGCTGTACCTCAACCTACAACCTGAG
AAAACCCAGATCTTCGCTCCGGACGACGAATTTACTTTTCTAGGTTATAGATTCGCTGGCGGTGAGGTGT
ATGCCCCGCCCCCACCTGTAATGACGAGGGAAGGTGAGTGGGTCACCAATGAGTCCGGACTGCCATACTT
CAGGCCTAAATCTCGTCCTGTTAAGTTCGTGAGTAGACCACCCAAAGCCTGTTCTATTGCTTCACCAATT
AAGTTCCCAACGGCCCCAATTAGCCACTTATGGCAGGAGTTCATGACTACCCTATATGTTACAGATCAGG
GTGCATACCTTTCTGTTAAGAACCAACAATTCCAAGTTTTCTACCAGGGCGAGCTGAAAATCAAGGTGCC
TGCTACTAGAGTCAATAACATTGTAATGTTCGGATGCTGCAACGTCAGTCATGGCGCTGTCAGTATGGCC
TTGAGGAGAAGAATACCTATTATGTACTTATCACAGAAGGGTAGATACTTCGGCCACACCGCTGTTCAGG
GCGACGCACGAGTGGAGTACCTCATGCAGCAAGTTAAATGTTGCGAAAATACACAATTCACCCGACAACA
GGCCGAGGCTATCGTGGCTGCTAAATTACACAACTCCAGAATCTTACTGATGAGACTCAATAGGAGAAGG
CCGACTGAGATAGCAACACAGGCCATTGACTTGATAGAAATCCTTATTGACTCACTGCCACAGGCCGAGT
CCCTCGACGCCCTAAGAGGTTACGAGGGAAAGGCCGCTACCGTCTACTTTCAGGCACTCGGCTCACTATT
CACTGGCTTCTTCGCTTTCGACAAACGTACTAAAAGACCACCCACAGATCCCATAAATTCTCTGATGTCT
CTGGGGTATACCCTTTTGTCTCAACAAGTATTCAGTTTCATTCAATCAGTAGGCTTGCATACACATTTCG
GTAACCTACACACACCAAGGGACAACCACCCTGCCCTCGTTAGCGACCTGATGGAAGAATTTCGAGCCCA
GATCGTGGACTCTTTCGTAGCATATCTGGTTAACAAGAAGATCCTTACCCCTGAGGACTTCACACCCCCA
GATGAGAGAGGTGGAGTGTATCTCCAGGCTTCAGCTCTGAAGAAATACCTGAAACACTGGGAAGAAAAGT
TGCAGACAGAAACTACTCACCCACATACTGGTTACAAAGTTGCCTACAGAAGATGTATTGAGCTACAAGT
TAGGGAATACATCGCTTGCCTGGTCGGAGAGGTCGAAGTCTATCGACCTATGGTCTGGAAGTTGTAGCGT
ACGTTAACTTTAAGAAGGAGAACTTAAGATGTTCTACTTGGTATGCTATGACATTGTGTCAGATAATCGA
AGAAACAAAGTATCAAAGCTGTTGGAAGCATACGGACTTAGAGTCCAGAAGTCTGTGTTTGAATGCGTCC
TAGACGAAAAGCAATATGAGATGTTGTCCAAGTATTTGATGCGTCTGGTTAACAGGCGAGAGGACCAAGT
CAGGTTTTATCCAATGTCCGCCCACAACAGATGCAAGGTCGCTGTGCTGGGCACCCAGCCCGAGTTCGTT
GTTGACGATGCTGCATTCATCGTGTGACTCGAGATCCGGCTGCTAACAAAGCCCGAAAGGAAGCTGAGTT
GGCTGCTGCCACCGCTGAGCAATAACTAGCATAACCCCTTGGGGCCTCTAAACGGGTCTTGAGGGGTTTT
TTGCTGAAAGGAGGAACTATATCCGGATA
Features (pLannotate 1.2.2; 18 found; start..end, strand, type, name):
    203..316     +  rep_origin     M13 ori (fragment): M13 bacteriophage origin of replication; arrow indicates direction of (+) strand synthesis
    342..399     +  promoter       AmpR promoter (fragment): bla
    408..1223    -  CDS            KanR: aminoglycoside phosphotransferase; aph(3')-Ia; confers resistance to kanamycin in bacteria or G418 (Geneticin®) in eukaryotes
   1345..1933    +  rep_origin     ori: high-copy-number ColE1/pMB1/pBR322/pUC origin of replication
   2119..2258    -  misc_feature   bom: basis of mobility region from pBR322
   2360..2551    -  CDS            rop: Rop protein, which maintains plasmids at low copy number; rop
   2568..2948    +  CDS            YPB1_ECOLX: Protein predicted: Swiss-Prot protein existence level 4. From Escherichia coli.
   3020..3311    -  CDS            TcR (fragment): tetracycline efflux protein; tet; confers resistance to tetracycline
   3326..3347    -  protein_bind   CAP binding site: CAP binding activates transcription in the presence of cAMP. E. coli catabolite activator protein
   3360..4442    -  CDS            lacI: lac repressor; lacI; The lac repressor binds to the lac operator to inhibit transcription in E. coli. This inhibition can be relieved by adding lactose or isopropyl-β-D-thiogalactopyranoside (IPTG).
   4443..4520    -  promoter       lacI promoter: lacI
   4528..4807    -  CDS            TcR (fragment): tetracycline efflux protein; tet; confers resistance to tetracycline
   4833..4851    +  promoter       T7 promoter: promoter for bacteriophage T7 RNA polymerase
   4852..4876    +  protein_bind   lac operator: The lac repressor binds to the lac operator to inhibit transcription in E. coli. This inhibition can be relieved by adding lactose or isopropyl-β-D-thiogalactopyranoside (IPTG). lac repressor encoded by lacI
   4891..4913    +  RBS            RBS: efficient ribosome binding site from bacteriophage T7 gene 10 (Olins and Rangwala, 1989)
   6934..6951    +  RBS            RBS (fragment): efficient ribosome binding site from bacteriophage T7 gene 10 (Olins and Rangwala, 1989)
   7249..7298    +  CDS            SET1 (fragment): solubility-enhancement tag derived from T7 phage gene 10B
   7306..7353    +  terminator     T7 terminator: transcription terminator for bacteriophage T7 RNA polymerase
