[The description below was written by a language model from this plasmid's Addgene catalogue record and pLannotate feature annotations shown in this document.]
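Description:
pFS_0375_pET30-RT-CRISPR_Tolypothrix_campylonemoides_ARRAY_1 is a 7,379 nt bacterial expression plasmid built on the Novagen pET30b+ backbone. It is propagated in E. coli through a ColE1/pMB1-type origin accompanied by the bom region and the rop gene, which together keep it at the low copy number listed in the record, and it is selected with kanamycin via the aph(3')-Ia KanR gene. Other annotated backbone remnants include a partial M13/f1 origin, short tetracycline-resistance gene fragments and a pBR322-derived predicted ORF, none of which have a functional role here.

The payload is a synthetic coding region for the Tolypothrix campylonemoides RT-Cas1-Cas2 spacer-acquisition proteins, in which Cas1 is naturally fused to a reverse transcriptase domain. Expression comes from a T7 promoter followed by a lac operator (T7lac) and a T7 gene 10 ribosome binding site, with plasmid-encoded lacI providing repression that is relieved by IPTG in hosts supplying T7 RNA polymerase. A second, partial gene 10 RBS lies about 2 kb downstream, which would be consistent with separate translation initiation for a downstream ORF, and a T7 terminator closes the unit. The automated annotation does not label the RT-Cas1 or Cas2 coding sequences or the CRISPR array, so their exact positions are not given; they presumably occupy the unannotated stretch between the first RBS and the terminator. According to the record, the plasmid also carries T. campylonemoides CRISPR array 1 and is compatible with the SENECA acquisition readout. It is used to study RNA-derived spacer acquisition, the basis of transcriptional recording in bacterial cells.
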