Addgene plasmid #116987: pFS_0375_pET30-RT-CRISPR_Tolypothrix_campylonemoides_ARRAY_1
Purpose: Expresses TcRT-Cas1-Cas2 under pT7lac promoter, encodes TcCRISPR array 1, compatible with SENECA acquisition readout
Depositing lab: Randall Platt. Depositing organization: ETH Zurich (Swiss Federal Institute of Technology). Publication: Transcriptional recording by CRISPR spacer acquisition from RNA. Schmidt F, Cherepkova MY, Platt RJ. Nature. 2018 Oct;562(7727):380-385. doi: 10.1038/s41586-018-0569-1. Epub 2018 Oct 3. PubMed 30283135.
Backbone
  Vector backbone: pET30b+
  Backbone manufacturer: Novagen
  Vector type: Bacterial Expression
Growth in bacteria
  Bacterial resistance: Kanamycin, 50 μg/mL
  Growth temperature: 37°C
  Growth strain: Stbl3
  Copy number: Low Copy
Gene/Insert
  Gene/Insert name: Tolypothrix campylonemoides RT-Cas1-Cas2
  Species: Synthetic
  Promoter: T7
  Cloning method: Restriction Enzyme; 5′ cloning site Unknown (unknown if destroyed); 3′ cloning site Unknown (unknown if destroyed)
  Sequencing primers: 5′ T7; 3′ T7-term
Terms and licenses: Academic/Nonprofit Terms; Industry Terms: Not Available to Industry
Depositor comments: Please see the annotated GenBank file and the additional image file for the location of specific features in the sequence of this plasmid.
How to cite: pFS_0375_pET30-RT-CRISPR_Tolypothrix_campylonemoides_ARRAY_1 was a gift from Randall Platt (Addgene plasmid # 116987 ; http://n2t.net/addgene:116987 ; RRID:Addgene_116987)
